Addgene plasmid #62123: pMuLE ENTR CMV/TO-miR-30 L5-L2
Purpose: (Empty Backbone) MuLE (Multiple Lentiviral Expression) Entry vector containing a tet-inducible CMV promoter and miR30-based hairpin module for shRNA expression. Compatible with MultiSite Gateway cloning
Depositing lab: Ian Frew. Depositing organization: University of Zurich. Publication: A versatile modular vector system for rapid combinatorial mammalian genetics. Albers J, Danzer C, Rechsteiner M, Lehmann H, Brandt LP, Hejhal T, Catalano A, Busenhart P, Goncalves AF, Brandt S, Bode PK, Bode-Lesniewska B, Wild PJ, Frew IJ. J Clin Invest. 2015 Mar 9. pii: 79743. doi: 10.1172/JCI79743. PubMed 25751063.
Backbone
  Vector backbone: N/A
  Vector type: Mammalian Expression, RNAi ; MuLE Gateway Entry Vector
Growth in bacteria
  Bacterial resistance: Kanamycin, 50 μg/mL
  Growth temperature: 37°C
  Growth strain: DH5alpha
  Copy number: High Copy
Gene/Insert
  Gene/Insert name: None
Terms and licenses: Academic/Nonprofit Terms; Industry Terms: Not Available to Industry
How to cite: pMuLE ENTR CMV/TO-miR-30 L5-L2 was a gift from Ian Frew (Addgene plasmid # 62123 ; http://n2t.net/addgene:62123 ; RRID:Addgene_62123)
