[The description below was written by a language model from this plasmid's Addgene catalogue record and pLannotate feature annotations shown in this document.]
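Description:
pMuLE ENTR CMV/TO-miR-30 L5-L2 is a small (about 3.4 kb) Gateway entry plasmid from the MuLE (Multiple Lentiviral Expression) toolkit, supplied as an empty backbone for building tetracycline-regulated shRNA expression modules. It is not itself a lentiviral vector: the feature table shows no LTRs or packaging signal, only a standard entry-clone scaffold. In E. coli it is maintained at high copy from a ColE1/pUC-type origin and selected with kanamycin through the aph(3')-Ia gene. rrnB T1 and T2 terminators lie upstream of the cassette, where they typically insulate it from read-through transcription. The short lacI and lacZα fragments and the T7 promoter are backbone remnants.

The functional module lies between attL5 and attL2 recombination sites. It consists of the human CMV immediate-early enhancer and promoter followed by two short elements annotated as PLtetO-1 fragments. These most likely represent the tandem tet operator sites of the CMV/TO design, which allow the Tet repressor to silence transcription until tetracycline or doxycycline is added. Downstream are the 5' and 3' flanking sequences of human miR-30a with only a short gap between them. No hairpin is present, and the user inserts an shRNA stem-loop at this position so that the Pol II transcript is processed through the endogenous microRNA pathway into a mature silencing RNA.

Because of the L5-L2 site pairing, the module takes a defined position and orientation in a MultiSite Gateway LR reaction. It is combined there with other MuLE entry vectors carrying complementary att sites and with a lentiviral destination vector. This yields single lentiviral constructs carrying several genetic elements for combinatorial, inducible knockdown studies in mammalian cells.
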