Features (pLannotate 1.2.2; 15 found; start..end, strand, type, name):
      9..108     -  protein_bind   attL2: mutant version of attL; recombination site for the Gateway® LR reaction LR Clonase™
    139..157     -  promoter       T7 promoter: promoter for bacteriophage T7 RNA polymerase
    291..1100    +  CDS            KanR: aminoglycoside phosphotransferase; aph(3')-Ia; confers resistance to kanamycin in bacteria or G418 (Geneticin®) in eukaryotes
   1247..1835    +  rep_origin     ori: high-copy-number ColE1/pMB1/pBR322/pUC origin of replication
   2018..2110    +  CDS            lacI (fragment): lac repressor; lacI; The lac repressor binds to the lac operator to inhibit transcription in E. coli. This inhibition can be relieved by adding lactose or isopropyl-β-D-thiogalactopyranoside (IPTG).
   2165..2192    -  terminator     rrnB T2 terminator: transcription terminator T2 from the E. coli rrnB gene
   2324..2367    +  terminator     rrnB T1 terminator: Escherichia coli rrnB; transcription terminator T1 from the E. coli rrnB gene
   2414..2450    -  CDS            lacZα (fragment): LacZα fragment of β-galactosidase; lacZ fragment
   2467..2562    +  protein_bind   attL5: mutant version of attL; recombination site for the Gateway® LR reaction LR Clonase™
   2608..2909    +  enhancer       CMV enhancer: human cytomegalovirus immediate early enhancer
   2910..3113    +  promoter       CMV promoter: human cytomegalovirus (CMV) immediate early promoter
   3115..3134    +  promoter       PLtetO-1 promoter (fragment): modified phage lambda PL promoter with tet operator sites (Lutz and Bujard, 1997)
   3136..3155    +  promoter       PLtetO-1 promoter (fragment): modified phage lambda PL promoter with tet operator sites (Lutz and Bujard, 1997)
   3192..3285    +  ncRNA          5' miR-30a: sequence upstream of the 71-nt precursor of the human miR-30a microRNA (Zeng et al., 2002) miRNA
   3299..3411    +  ncRNA          3' miR-30a: sequence downstream of the 71-nt precursor of the human miR-30a microRNA (Zeng et al., 2002) miRNA
>Addgene plasmid #62123 | pMuLE ENTR CMV/TO-miR-30 L5-L2 | depositor full sequence | sequence record 101407 | Full Sequence
CTAGAGGTACCCAGCTTTCTTGTACAAAGTTGGCATTATAAGAAAGCATTGCTTATCAATTTGTTGCAAC
GAACAGGTCACTATCAGTCAAAATAAAATCATTATTTGCCATCCAGCTGCAGGGCGGCCGCGATATCCCC
TATAGTGAGTCGTATTACATGGTCATAGCTGTTTCCTGGCAGCTCTGGCCCGTGTCTCAAAATCTCTGAT
GTTACATTGCACAAGATAAAAATATATCATCATGAACAATAAAACTGTCTGCTTACATAAACAGTAATAC
AAGGGGTGTTATGAGCCATATTCAACGGGAAACGTCGAGGCCGCGATTAAATTCCAACATGGATGCTGAT
TTATATGGGTATAAATGGGCTCGCGATAATGTCGGGCAATCAGGTGCGACAATCTATCGCTTGTATGGGA
AGCCCGATGCGCCAGAGTTGTTTCTGAAACATGGCAAAGGTAGCGTTGCCAATGATGTTACAGATGAGAT
GGTCAGACTAAACTGGCTGACGGAATTTATGCCTCTTCCGACCATCAAGCATTTTATCCGTACTCCTGAT
GATGCATGGTTACTCACCACTGCGATCCCCGGAAAAACAGCATTCCAGGTATTAGAAGAATATCCTGATT
CAGGTGAAAATATTGTTGATGCGCTGGCAGTGTTCCTGCGCCGGTTGCATTCGATTCCTGTTTGTAATTG
TCCTTTTAACAGCGATCGCGTATTTCGTCTCGCTCAGGCGCAATCACGAATGAATAACGGTTTGGTTGAT
GCGAGTGATTTTGATGACGAGCGTAATGGCTGGCCTGTTGAACAAGTCTGGAAAGAAATGCATAAACTTT
TGCCATTCTCACCGGATTCAGTCGTCACTCATGGTGATTTCTCACTTGATAACCTTATTTTTGACGAGGG
GAAATTAATAGGTTGTATTGATGTTGGACGAGTCGGAATCGCAGACCGATACCAGGATCTTGCCATCCTA
TGGAACTGCCTCGGTGAGTTTTCTCCTTCATTACAGAAACGGCTTTTTCAAAAATATGGTATTGATAATC
CTGATATGAATAAATTGCAGTTTCATTTGATGCTCGATGAGTTTTTCTAATCAGAATTGGTTAATTGGTT
GTAACACTGGCAGAGCATTACGCTGACTTGACGGGACGGCGCAAGCTCATGACCAAAATCCCTTAACGTG
AGTTACGCGTCGTTCCACTGAGCGTCAGACCCCGTAGAAAAGATCAAAGGATCTTCTTGAGATCCTTTTT
TTCTGCGCGTAATCTGCTGCTTGCAAACAAAAAAACCACCGCTACCAGCGGTGGTTTGTTTGCCGGATCA
AGAGCTACCAACTCTTTTTCCGAAGGTAACTGGCTTCAGCAGAGCGCAGATACCAAATACTGTTCTTCTA
GTGTAGCCGTAGTTAGGCCACCACTTCAAGAACTCTGTAGCACCGCCTACATACCTCGCTCTGCTAATCC
TGTTACCAGTGGCTGCTGCCAGTGGCGATAAGTCGTGTCTTACCGGGTTGGACTCAAGACGATAGTTACC
GGATAAGGCGCAGCGGTCGGGCTGAACGGGGGGTTCGTGCACACAGCCCAGCTTGGAGCGAACGACCTAC
ACCGAACTGAGATACCTACAGCGTGAGCTATGAGAAAGCGCCACGCTTCCCGAAGGGAGAAAGGCGGACA
GGTATCCGGTAAGCGGCAGGGTCGGAACAGGAGAGCGCACGAGGGAGCTTCCAGGGGGAAACGCCTGGTA
TCTTTATAGTCCTGTCGGGTTTCGCCACCTCTGACTTGAGCGTCGATTTTTGTGATGCTCGTCAGGGGGG
CGGAGCCTATGGAAAAACGCCAGCAACGCGGCCTTTTTACGGTTCCTGGCCTTTTGCTGGCCTTTTGCTC
ACATGTTCTTTCCTGCGTTATCCCCTGATTCTGTGGATAACCGTATTACCGCCTTTGAGTGAGCTGATAC
CGCTCGCCGCAGCCGAACGACCGAGCGCAGCGAGTCAGTGAGCGAGGAAGCGGAAGAGCGCCCAATACGC
AAACCGCCTCTCCCCGCGCGTTGGCCGATTCATTAATGCAGCTGGCACGACAGGTTTCCCGACTGGAAAG
CGGGCAGTGAGCGCAACGCAATTAATACGCGTACCGCTAGCCAGGAAGAGTTTGTAGAAACGCAAAAAGG
CCATCCGTCAGGATGGCCTTCTGCTTAGTTTGATGCCTGGCAGTTTATGGCGGGCGTCCTGCCCGCCACC
CTCCGGGCCGTTGCTTCACAACGTTCAAATCCGCTCCCGGCGGATTTGTCCTACTCAGGAGAGCGTTCAC
CGACAAACAACAGATAAAACGAAAGGCCCAGTCTTCCGACTGAGCCTTTCGTTTTATTTGATGCCTGGCA
GTTCCCTACTCTCGCGTTAACGCTAGCATGGATGTTTTCCCAGTCACGACGTTGTAAAACGACGGCCAGT
CTTAAGCTCGGGCCCCAAATAATGATTTTATTTTGACTGATAGTGACCTGTTCGTTGCAACAAATTGATG
AGCAATGCTTTTTTATAATGCCAACTTTGTATACAAAAGTTGGGAGACCCAAGCTTGGTACCGAGAAAGG
AACCTTGGGAGTTCCGCTTACATAACTTACGGTAAATGGCCCGCCTGGCTGACCGCCCAACGACCCCCGC
CCATTGACGTCAATAATGACGTATGTTCCCATAGTAACGCCAATAGGGACTTTCCATTGACGTCAATGGG
TGGAGTATTTACGGTAAACTGCCCACTTGGCAGTACATCAAGTGTATCATATGCCAAGTACGCCCCCTAT
TGACGTCAATGACGGTAAATGGCCCGCCTGGCATTATGCCCAGTACATGACCTTATGGGACTTTCCTACT
TGGCAGTACATCTACGTATTAGTCATCGCTATTACCATGGTGATGCGGTTTTGGCAGTACATCAATGGGC
GTGGATAGCGGTTTGACTCACGGGGATTTCCAAGTCTCCACCCCATTGACGTCAATGGGAGTTTGTTTTG
GCACCAAAATCAACGGGACTTTCCAAAATGTCGTAACAACTCCGCCCCATTGACGCAAATGGGCGGTAGG
CGTGTACGGTGGGAGGTCTATATAAGCAGAGCTCTCCCTATCAGTGATAGAGATCTCCCTATCAGTGATA
GAGATCGTCGACTAGTCGACTAGGGATAACAGGGTAATTGTTTGAATGAGGCTTCAGTACTTTACAGAAT
CGTTGCCTGCACATCTTGGAAACACTTGCTGGGATTACTTCTTCAGGTTAACCCAACAGAAGGCTCGAGC
AACCAGAATTCAAGGGGCTACTTTAGGAGCAATTATCTTGTTTACTAAAACTGAATACCTTGCTATCTCT
TTGATACATTTTTACAAAGCTGAATTAAAATGGTATAAATTAAATCACTTTTTTCAATTGGAAGACTAAT
GCGTTTAT
