>Addgene plasmid #62123 | pMuLE ENTR CMV/TO-miR-30 L5-L2 | addgene partial sequence | sequence record 103580 | M13-F20 5'-TGTAAAACGACGGCCAGT-3'
GACTGATAGTGACCTGTTCGTTGCAACAAATTGATGAGCAATGCTTTTTTATAATGCCAACTTTGTATAC
AAAAGTTGGGAGACCCAAGCTTGGTACCGAGAAAGGAACCTTGGGAGTTCCGCTTACATAACTTACGGTA
AATGGCCCGCCTGGCTGACCGCCCAACGACCCCCGCCCATTGACGTCAATAATGACGTATGTTCCCATAG
TAACGCCAATAGGGACTTTCCATTGACGTCAATGGGTGGAGTATTTACGGTAAACTGCCCACTTGGCAGT
ACATCAAGTGTATCATATGCCAAGTACGCCCCCTATTGACGTCAATGACGGTAAATGGCCCGCCTGGCAT
TATGCCCAGTACATGACCTTATGGGACTTTCCTACTTGGCAGTACATCTACGTATTAGTCATCGCTATTA
CCATGGTGATGCGGTTTTGGCAGTACATCAATGGGCGTGGATAGCGGTTTGACTCACGGGGATTTCCAAG
TCTCCACCCCATTGACGTCAATGGGAGTTTGTTTTGGCACCAAAATCAACGGGACTTTCCAAAATGTCGT
AACAACTCCGCCCCATTGACGCAAATGGGCGGTAGGCGTGTACGGTGGGAGGTCTATATAAGCAGAGCTC
TCCCTATCAGTGATAGAGATCTCCCTATCAGTGATAGAGATCGTCGACTAGTCGACTA
