>Addgene plasmid #62123 | pMuLE ENTR CMV/TO-miR-30 L5-L2 | addgene partial sequence | sequence record 103581 | M13-Rev 5'-CAGGAAACAGCTATGACC-3'
CGCGGCCGCCCTGCAGCTGGATGGCAAATAATGATTTTATTTTGACTGATAGTGACCTGTTCGTTGCAAC
AAATTGATAAGCAATGCTTTCTTATAATGCCAACTTTGTACAAGAAAGCTGGGTACCTCTAGATAAACGC
ATTAGTCTTCCAATTGAAAAAAGTGATTTAATTTATACCATTTTAATTCAGCTTTGTAAAAATGTATCAA
AGAGATAGCAAGGTATTCAGTTTTAGTAAACAAGATAATTGCTCCTAAAGTAGCCCCTTGAATTCTGGTT
GCTCGAGCCTTCTGTTGGGTTAACCTGAAGAAGTAATCCCAGCAAGTGTTTCCAAGATGTGCAGGCAACG
ATTCTGTAAAGTACTGAAGCCTCATTCAAACAATTACCCTGTTATCCCTAGTCGACTAGTCGACGATCTC
TATCACTGATAGGGAGATCTCTATCACTGATAGGGAGAGCTCTGCTTATATAGACCTCCCACCGTACACG
CCTACCGCCCATTTGCGTCAATGGGGCGGAGTTGTTACGACATTTTGGAAAGTCCCGTTGATTTTGGTGC
CAAAACAAACTCCCATTGACGTCAATGGGGTGGAGACTTGGAAATCCCCGTGAGTCAAACCGCTATCCAC
GCCCATTGATGTACTGCCAAAACCGCATCACCATGGTAATAGCGATGACTAATACGTAGATGTACTG
